Addgene plasmid #188741: pUC19-Hph
Purpose: pUC19 plasmid (MCS intact) with Hygromycin selection marker
Depositing lab: Michael Bromley. Depositing organization: University of Manchester. Publication: Shining a light on the impact of antifungals on Aspergillus fumigatus subcellular dynamics through fluorescence imaging. Storer ISR, Sastre-Velasquez LE, Easter T, Mertens B, Dallemulle A, Bottery M, Tank R, Offterdinger M, Bromley MJ, van Rhijn N, Gsaller F. Antimicrob Agents Chemother. 2024 Nov 6;68(11):e0080324. doi: 10.1128/aac.00803-24. Epub 2024 Oct 15. PubMed 39404344.
Backbone
  Vector backbone: pUC19
  Backbone size w/o insert (bp): 2682
  Total vector size (bp): 5380
  Vector type: Filamentous fungal expression
  Selectable markers: Hygromycin
Growth in bacteria
  Bacterial resistance: Ampicillin, 100 μg/mL
  Growth temperature: 37°C
  Growth strain: DH5alpha
  Copy number: High Copy
Gene/Insert
  Gene/Insert name: Hygromycin (alt names: HygR; Hph)
  Insert size (bp): 2698
  Promoter: gpdA
  Cloning method: Gibson Cloning
  Sequencing primers: 5′ gatgtaacccactcgtgcac; 3′ caggaaacagctatgaccatg
Terms and licenses: Academic/Nonprofit Terms; Industry Terms: Not Available to Industry
How to cite: pUC19-Hph was a gift from Michael Bromley (Addgene plasmid # 188741 ; http://n2t.net/addgene:188741 ; RRID:Addgene_188741)
