[The description below was written by a language model from this plasmid's Addgene catalogue record and pLannotate feature annotations shown in this document.]
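Description:
pUC19-Hph is a pUC19-based shuttle-type plasmid carrying a hygromycin resistance cassette for selection in filamentous fungi. It is catalogued as a filamentous fungal expression vector. In E. coli it is maintained through the high-copy ColE1/pUC origin and selected with ampicillin via the β-lactamase gene (AmpR) and its native promoter. No fungal replication origin is annotated, so use in fungi would presumably depend on genomic integration, though the record does not state this.

The payload, inserted by Gibson assembly, is the hph/HygR coding sequence, an E. coli aminoglycoside phosphotransferase that confers hygromycin resistance. It is driven by the Aspergillus nidulans gpdA (glyceraldehyde-3-phosphate dehydrogenase) promoter, a strong constitutive fungal promoter, together with the gpdA intron. It is terminated by the A. nidulans trpC terminator. Flanking the cassette are pUC19 lac elements: the CAP binding site, lac promoter and lac operator lie upstream of the gpdA promoter, and a lacZα fragment lies downstream of the trpC terminator. Short lacI, rop and bom fragments are also detected as backbone remnants.

The stated purpose is to provide a pUC19 plasmid with an intact multiple cloning site plus a hygromycin marker. This makes it a base vector into which further sequences can be cloned for fungal transformation, and the associated work concerns Aspergillus fumigatus. The feature table does not annotate the MCS as a separate feature. The sequenced record is 6,768 nt, noticeably larger than the 5,380 bp total in the catalogue. The annotated gpdA promoter alone spans over 2 kb, so the catalogue's insert and total sizes should be treated with caution.
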