Features (pLannotate 1.2.2; 14 found; start..end, strand, type, name):
    310..425     +  intron         gpdA intron: gpdA; intron from the Aspergillus nidulans glyceraldehyde-3-phosphate dehydrogenase gene (Punt et al., 1990)
    434..1453    +  CDS            HygR: aminoglycoside phosphotransferase from E. coli confers resistance to hygromycin
   1469..2244    +  terminator     trpC terminator: trpC; transcription terminator from the Aspergillus nidulans trpC gene (Punt et al., 1987)
   2266..2420    +  CDS            lacZα (fragment): LacZα fragment of β-galactosidase; lacZ fragment
   2426..2525    -  misc_feature   bom (fragment): basis of mobility region from pBR322
   2627..2662    -  CDS            rop (fragment): Rop protein, which maintains plasmids at low copy number; rop
   2757..2861    +  promoter       AmpR promoter: bla
   2862..3722    +  CDS            AmpR: β-lactamase; bla; confers resistance to ampicillin, carbenicillin, and related antibiotics
   3893..4481    +  rep_origin     ori: high-copy-number ColE1/pMB1/pBR322/pUC origin of replication
   4664..4756    +  CDS            lacI (fragment): lac repressor; lacI; The lac repressor binds to the lac operator to inhibit transcription in E. coli. This inhibition can be relieved by adding lactose or isopropyl-β-D-thiogalactopyranoside (IPTG).
   4769..4790    +  protein_bind   CAP binding site: CAP binding activates transcription in the presence of cAMP. E. coli catabolite activator protein
   4805..4835    +  promoter       lac promoter: promoter for the E. coli lac operon
   4843..4859    +  protein_bind   lac operator: The lac repressor binds to the lac operator to inhibit transcription in E. coli. This inhibition can be relieved by adding lactose or isopropyl-β-D-thiogalactopyranoside (IPTG). lac repressor encoded by lacI
   4892..261     +  promoter       gpdA promoter (across the origin): gpdA; promoter from the Aspergillus nidulans glyceraldehyde-3-phosphate dehydrogenase gene (Punt et al., 1990)
>Addgene plasmid #188741 | pUC19-Hph | addgene full sequence | sequence record 370801 | Addgene NGS Result
CTTTGCCCGGTGTATGAAACCGGAAAGGCCGCTCAGGAGCTGGCCAGCGGCGCAGACCGGGAACACAAGC
TGGCAGTCGACCCATCCGGTGCTCTGCACTCGACCTGCTGAGGTCCCTCAGTCCCTGGTAGGCAGCTTTG
CCCCGTCTGTCCGCCCGGTGTGTCGGCGGGGTTGACAAGGTCGTTGCGTCAGTCCAACATTTGTTGCCAT
ATTTTCCTGCTCTCCCCACCAGCTGCTCTTTTCTTTTCTCTTTCTTTTCCCATCTTCAGTATATTCATCT
TCCCATCCAAGAACCTTTATTTCCCCTAAGTAAGTACTTTGCTACATCCATACTCCATCCTTCCCATCCC
TTATTCCTTTGAACCTTTCAGTTCGAGCTTTCCCACTTCATCGCAGCTTGACTAACAGCTACCCCGCTTG
AGCAGACATCACCATGCCTGAACTCACCGCGACGTCTGTCGAGAAGTTTCTGATCGAAAAGTTCGACAGC
GTCTCCGACCTGATGCAGCTCTCGGAGGGCGAAGAATCTCGTGCTTTCAGCTTCGATGTAGGAGGGCGTG
GATATGTCCTGCGGGTAAATAGCTGCGCCGATGGTTTCTACAAAGATCGTTATGTTTATCGGCACTTTGC
ATCGGCCGCGCTCCCGATTCCGGAAGTGCTTGACATTGGGGAATTCAGCGAGAGCCTGACCTATTGCATC
TCCCGCCGTGCACAGGGTGTCACGTTGCAAGACCTGCCTGAAACCGAACTGCCCGCTGTTCTGCAGCCGG
TCGCGGAGGCCATGGATGCGATCGCTGCGGCCGATCTTAGCCAGACGAGCGGGTTCGGCCCATTCGGACC
GCAAGGAATCGGTCAATACACTACATGGCGTGATTTCATATGCGCGATTGCTGATCCCCATGTGTATCAC
TGGCAAACTGTGATGGACGACACCGTCAGTGCGTCCGTCGCGCAGGCTCTCGATGAGCTGATGCTTTGGG
CCGAGGACTGCCCCGAAGTCCGGCACCTCGTGCACGCGGATTTCGGCTCCAACAATGTCCTGACGGACAA
TGGCCGCATAACAGCGGTCATTGACTGGAGCGAGGCGATGTTCGGGGATTCCCAATACGAGGTCGCCAAC
ATCTTCTTCTGGAGGCCGTGGTTGGCTTGTATGGAGCAGCAGACGCGCTACTTCGAGCGGAGGCATCCGG
AGCTTGCAGGATCGCCGCGGCTCCGGGCGTATATGCTCCGCATTGGTCTTGACCAACTCTATCAGAGCTT
GGTTGACGGCAATTTCGATGATGCAGCTTGGGCGCAGGGTCGATGCGACGCAATCGTCCGATCCGGAGCC
GGGACTGTCGGGCGTACACAAATCGCCCGCAGAAGCGCGGCCGTCTGGACCGATGGCTGTGTAGAAGTAC
TCGCCGATAGTGGAAACCGACGCCCCAGCACTCGTCCGAGGGCAAAGGAATAGAGTAGATGCCGACCGGG
ATCCACTTAACGTTACTGAAATCATCAAACAGCTTGACGAATCTGGATATAAGATCGTTGGTGTCGATGT
CAGCTCCGGAGTTGAGACAAATGGTGTTCAGGATCTCGATAAGATACGTTCATTTGTCCAAGCAGCAAAG
AGTGCCTTCTAGTGATTTAATAGCTCCATGTCAACAAGAATAAAACGCGTTTCGGGTTTACCTCTTCCAG
ATACAGCTCATCTGCAATGCATTAATGCATTGGACCTCGCAACCCTAGTACGCCCTTCAGGCTCCGGCGA
AGCAGAAGAATAGCTTAGCAGAGTCTATTTTCATTTTCGGGAGACGAGATCAAGCAGATCAACGGTCGTC
AAGAGACCTACGAGACTGAGGAATCCGCTCTTGGCTCCACGCGACTATATATTTGTCTCTAATTGTACTT
TGACATGCTCCTCTTCTTTACTCTGATAGCTTGACTATGAAAATTCCGTCACCAGCCCCTGGGTTCGCAA
AGATAATTGCACTGTTTCTTCCTTGAACTCTCAAGCCTACAGGACACACATTCATCGTAGGTATAAACCT
CGAAAATCATTCCTACTAAGATGGGTATACAATAGTAACCATGCATGGTTGCCTAGTGAATGCTCCGTAA
CACCCAATACGCCGGCCGAAACTTTTTTACAACTCTCCTATGAGTCGTTTACCCAGAATGCACAGGTACA
CTTGTTTAGAGGTAATCCTTCTTTCTAGAAGTCCTCGTGTACTGTGTAAGCGCCCACTCCACATCTCCAC
TCGACCTGCAGGCATGCAAGCTTGGCACTGGCCGTCGTTTTACAACGTCGTGACTGGGAAAACCCTGGCG
TTACCCAACTTAATCGCCTTGCAGCACATCCCCCTTTCGCCAGCTGGCGTAATAGCGAAGAGGCCCGCAC
CGATCGCCCTTCCCAACAGTTGCGCAGCCTGAATGGCGAATGGCGCCTGATGCGGTATTTTCTCCTTACG
CATCTGTGCGGTATTTCACACCGCATATGGTGCACTCTCAGTACAATCTGCTCTGATGCCGCATAGTTAA
GCCAGCCCCGACACCCGCCAACACCCGCTGACGCGCCCTGACGGGCTTGTCTGCTCCCGGCATCCGCTTA
CAGACAAGCTGTGACCGTCTCCGGGAGCTGCATGTGTCAGAGGTTTTCACCGTCATCACCGAAACGCGCG
AGACGAAAGGGCCTCGTGATACGCCTATTTTTATAGGTTAATGTCATGATAATAATGGTTTCTTAGACGT
CAGGTGGCACTTTTCGGGGAAATGTGCGCGGAACCCCTATTTGTTTATTTTTCTAAATACATTCAAATAT
GTATCCGCTCATGAGACAATAACCCTGATAAATGCTTCAATAATATTGAAAAAGGAAGAGTATGAGTATT
CAACATTTCCGTGTCGCCCTTATTCCCTTTTTTGCGGCATTTTGCCTTCCTGTTTTTGCTCACCCAGAAA
CGCTGGTGAAAGTAAAAGATGCTGAAGATCAGTTGGGTGCACGAGTGGGTTACATCGAACTGGATCTCAA
CAGCGGTAAGATCCTTGAGAGTTTTCGCCCCGAAGAACGTTTTCCAATGATGAGCACTTTTAAAGTTCTG
CTATGTGGCGCGGTATTATCCCGTATTGACGCCGGGCAAGAGCAACTCGGTCGCCGCATACACTATTCTC
AGAATGACTTGGTTGAGTACTCACCAGTCACAGAAAAGCATCTTACGGATGGCATGACAGTAAGAGAATT
ATGCAGTGCTGCCATAACCATGAGTGATAACACTGCGGCCAACTTACTTCTGACAACGATCGGAGGACCG
AAGGAGCTAACCGCTTTTTTGCACAACATGGGGGATCATGTAACTCGCCTTGATCGTTGGGAACCGGAGC
TGAATGAAGCCATACCAAACGACGAGCGTGACACCACGATGCCTGTAGCAATGGCAACAACGTTGCGCAA
ACTATTAACTGGCGAACTACTTACTCTAGCTTCCCGGCAACAATTAATAGACTGGATGGAGGCGGATAAA
GTTGCAGGACCACTTCTGCGCTCGGCCCTTCCGGCTGGCTGGTTTATTGCTGATAAATCTGGAGCCGGTG
AGCGTGGGTCTCGCGGTATCATTGCAGCACTGGGGCCAGATGGTAAGCCCTCCCGTATCGTAGTTATCTA
CACGACGGGGAGTCAGGCAACTATGGATGAACGAAATAGACAGATCGCTGAGATAGGTGCCTCACTGATT
AAGCATTGGTAACTGTCAGACCAAGTTTACTCATATATACTTTAGATTGATTTAAAACTTCATTTTTAAT
TTAAAAGGATCTAGGTGAAGATCCTTTTTGATAATCTCATGACCAAAATCCCTTAACGTGAGTTTTCGTT
CCACTGAGCGTCAGACCCCGTAGAAAAGATCAAAGGATCTTCTTGAGATCCTTTTTTTCTGCGCGTAATC
TGCTGCTTGCAAACAAAAAAACCACCGCTACCAGCGGTGGTTTGTTTGCCGGATCAAGAGCTACCAACTC
TTTTTCCGAAGGTAACTGGCTTCAGCAGAGCGCAGATACCAAATACTGTTCTTCTAGTGTAGCCGTAGTT
AGGCCACCACTTCAAGAACTCTGTAGCACCGCCTACATACCTCGCTCTGCTAATCCTGTTACCAGTGGCT
GCTGCCAGTGGCGATAAGTCGTGTCTTACCGGGTTGGACTCAAGACGATAGTTACCGGATAAGGCGCAGC
GGTCGGGCTGAACGGGGGGTTCGTGCACACAGCCCAGCTTGGAGCGAACGACCTACACCGAACTGAGATA
CCTACAGCGTGAGCTATGAGAAAGCGCCACGCTTCCCGAAGGGAGAAAGGCGGACAGGTATCCGGTAAGC
GGCAGGGTCGGAACAGGAGAGCGCACGAGGGAGCTTCCAGGGGGAAACGCCTGGTATCTTTATAGTCCTG
TCGGGTTTCGCCACCTCTGACTTGAGCGTCGATTTTTGTGATGCTCGTCAGGGGGGCGGAGCCTATGGAA
AAACGCCAGCAACGCGGCCTTTTTACGGTTCCTGGCCTTTTGCTGGCCTTTTGCTCACATGTTCTTTCCT
GCGTTATCCCCTGATTCTGTGGATAACCGTATTACCGCCTTTGAGTGAGCTGATACCGCTCGCCGCAGCC
GAACGACCGAGCGCAGCGAGTCAGTGAGCGAGGAAGCGGAAGAGCGCCCAATACGCAAACCGCCTCTCCC
CGCGCGTTGGCCGATTCATTAATGCAGCTGGCACGACAGGTTTCCCGACTGGAAAGCGGGCAGTGAGCGC
AACGCAATTAATGTGAGTTAGCTCACTCATTAGGCACCCCAGGCTTTACACTTTATGCTTCCGGCTCGTA
TGTTGTGTGGAATTGTGAGCGGATAACAATTTCACACAGGAAACAGCTATGACATGATTACGAATTCCCT
TGTATCTCTACACACAGGCTCAAATCAATAAGAAGAACGGTTCGTCTTTTTCGTTTATATCTTGCATCGT
CCCAAAGCTATTGGCGGGATATTCTGTTTGCAGTTGGCTGACTTGAAGTAATCTCTGCAGATCTTTCGAC
ACTGAAATACGTCGAGCCTGCTCCGCTTGGAAGCGGCGAGGAGCCTCGTCCTGTCACAACTACCAACATG
GAGTACGATAAGGGCCAGTTCCGCCAGCTCATTAAGAGCCAGTTCATGGGCGTTGGCATGATGGCCGTCA
TGCATCTGTACTTCAAGTACACCAACCCTCTTCTGATCCAGTCGATCATCCCGCTGAAGGGCGCTTTCGA
ATCGAATCTGGTTAAGATCCACGTCTTCGGGAAGCCAGCGACTGGTGACCTCCAGCGTCCCTTTAAGGCT
GCCAACAGCTTTCTCAGCCAGGGCCAGCCCAAGACCGACAAGGCCTCCCTCCAGAACGCCGAGAAGAACT
GGAGGGGTGGTGTCAAGGAGGAGTAAGCTCCTTATTGAAGTCGGAGGACGGAGCGGTGTCAAGAGGATAT
TCTTCGCTCTGTATTATAGATAAGATGATGAGGAATTGGAGGTAGCATAGCTTCATTTGGATTTGCTTTC
CAGGCTGAGACTCTAGCTTGGAGCATAGAGGGTCCCTTTGGCTTTCAATATTCTCAAGTATCTCGAGTTT
GAACTTATTCCCGTGAACCTTTTATTCACCAATGAGCATTGGAATGAACATGAATCTGAGGACTGCAATC
GCCATGAGGTTTTCGAAATACATCCGGATGTCGAAGGCTTGGGGCACCTGCGTTGGTTGAATTTAGAACG
TGGCACTATTGATCATCCGATAGCTCTGCAAAGGGCGTTGCACAATGCAAGTCAAACGTTGCTAGCAGTT
CCAGGTGGAATGTTATGATGAGCATTGTATTAAATCAGGAGATATAGCATGATCTCTAGTTAGCTCACCA
CAAAAGTCAGACGGCGTAACCAAAAGTCACACAACACAAGCTGTAAGGATTTCGGCACGGCTACGGAAGA
CGGAGAAGCCCACCTTCAGTGGACTCGAGTACCATTTAATTCTATTTGTGTTTGATCGAGACCTAATACA
GCCCCTACAACGACCATCAAAGTCGTATAGCTACCAGTGAGGAAGTGGACTCAAATCGACTTCAGCAACA
TCTCCTGGATAAACTTTAAGCCTAAACTATACAGAATAAGATGGTGGAGAGCTTATACCGAGCTCCCAAA
TCTGTCCAGATCATGGTTGACCGGTGCCTGGATCTTCCTATAGAATCATCCTTATTCGTTGACCTAGCTG
ATTCTGGAGTGACCCAGAGGGTCATGACTTGAGCCTAAAATCCGCCGCCTCCACCATTTGTAGAAAAATG
TGACGAACTCGTGAGCTCTGTACAGTGACCGGTGACTCTTTCTGGCATGCGGAGAGACGGACGGACGCAG
AGAGAAGGGCTGAGTAATAAGCGCCACTGCGCCAGACAGCTCTGGCGGCTCTGAGGTGCAGTGGATGATT
ATTAATCCGGGACCGGCCGCCCCTCCGCCCCGAAGTGGAAAGGCTGGTGTGCCCCTCGTTGACCAAGAAT
CTATTGCATCATCGGAGAATATGGAGCTTCATCGAATCACCGGCAGTAAGCGAAGGAGAATGTGAAGCCA
GGGGTGTATAGCCGTCGGCGAAATAGCATGCCATTAACCTAGGTACAGAAGTCCAATTGCTTCCGATCTG
GTAAAAGATTCACGAGATAGTACCTTCTCCGAAGTAGGTAGAGCGAGTACCCGGCGCGTAAGCTCCCTAA
TTGGCCCATCCGGCATCTGTAGGGCGTCCAAATATCGTGCCTCTCCTG
